Addgene plasmid #192811: pMRX-IP-3xFLAG-NCOA4 (dIDR2)
Purpose: Stable expression of 3xFLAH-NCOA4 (delta IDR2) in mammalian cells
Depositing lab: Noboru Mizushima. Depositing organization: The University of Tokyo. Publication: NCOA4 drives ferritin phase separation to facilitate macroferritinophagy and microferritinophagy. Ohshima T, Yamamoto H, Sakamaki Y, Saito C, Mizushima N. J Cell Biol. 2022 Oct 3;221(10). pii: 213442. doi: 10.1083/jcb.202203102. Epub 2022 Sep 6. PubMed 36066504.
Backbone
  Vector backbone: pMRX-IP
  Vector type: Mammalian Expression
  Selectable markers: Puromycin
Growth in bacteria
  Bacterial resistance: Ampicillin, 100 μg/mL
  Growth temperature: 37°C
  Growth strain: DH5alpha
  Copy number: Unknown
Gene/Insert
  Gene/Insert name: NCOA4
  Species: H. sapiens (human)
  Insert size (bp): 1563
  Mutation: Deletion of the IDR2
  Entrez Gene: NCOA4 (a.k.a. ARA70, ELE1, PTC3, RFG)
  Tag / fusion protein: 3xFLAG (N terminal on insert)
Terms and licenses: Academic/Nonprofit Terms; Industry Terms: Not Available to Industry
How to cite: pMRX-IP-3xFLAG-NCOA4 (dIDR2) was a gift from Noboru Mizushima (Addgene plasmid # 192811 ; http://n2t.net/addgene:192811 ; RRID:Addgene_192811)
