[The description below was written by a language model from this plasmid's Addgene catalogue record and pLannotate feature annotations shown in this document.]
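Description:
pMRX-IP-3xFLAG-NCOA4 (dIDR2) is a Moloney murine leukemia virus-based retroviral expression plasmid built on the pMRX-IP backbone and intended for stable expression of a tagged human NCOA4 deletion mutant in mammalian cells. The catalogue lists it simply as a mammalian expression vector, but the feature table shows a retroviral architecture. A CMV enhancer is fused to partial MMLV LTR sequence at the 5' end, which would drive transcription of the viral genome in packaging cells. This is followed by the Ψ packaging signal, a truncated gag segment lacking its start codon, and a pol region carrying the splice acceptor. MMLV LTR sequence closes the transfer cassette downstream. In bacteria the plasmid is maintained through a high-copy ColE1/pUC-type origin and selected with ampicillin via β-lactamase under its own promoter. A short lacI fragment in the backbone appears to be a cloning remnant.

The payload is a bicistronic unit. An N-terminal 3xFLAG epitope, which includes an enterokinase cleavage site, is followed by human NCOA4 lacking the region the depositors call IDR2, presumably its second intrinsically disordered region. The insert is recorded as about 1.56 kb, and the annotation accordingly detects only a fragment of the full-length protein. An EMCV IRES then directs translation of puromycin N-acetyltransferase from the same transcript, so puromycin resistance is coupled to expression of the tagged protein. No separate internal promoter is annotated, so expression after integration presumably comes from the LTR. The associated publication concerns NCOA4-driven ferritin phase separation in ferritinophagy, which suggests the construct serves to test the contribution of IDR2 to that behaviour, with the FLAG tag allowing detection or immunoprecipitation.
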