Features (pLannotate 1.2.2; 15 found; start..end, strand, type, name):
      1..380     +  enhancer       CMV enhancer: human cytomegalovirus immediate early enhancer
    381..676     +  LTR            3' LTR (ΔU3) (fragment): self-inactivating 3' long terminal repeat (LTR) from Moloney murine leukemia virus
    739..1096    +  misc_feature   MMLV Ψ: packaging signal of Moloney murine leukemia virus (MMLV)
   1161..1577    +  CDS            gag (truncated): truncated Moloney murine leukemia virus (MMLV) gag gene lacking the start codon
   1587..1961    +  misc_feature   pol region: Moloney murine leukemia virus (MMLV) pol region containing the splice acceptor site
   1997..2062    +  CDS            3xFLAG: three tandem FLAG® epitope tags, followed by an enterokinase cleavage site
   2093..3649    +  CDS            NCOA4 (fragment) (sequence partly withheld): NCOA4_HUMAN - Also known as ARA70, ELE1, RFG. Experimental evidence at protein level: Swiss-Prot protein existence level 1. Enhances the androgen receptor transcriptional activity in prostate cancer cells. Ligand-independent coactivator of the peroxisome proliferator-activated receptor (PPAR) gamma. From Homo sapiens (Human).
   3681..4256    +  misc_feature   IRES2: internal ribosome entry site (IRES) of the encephalomyocarditis virus (EMCV)
   4263..4862    +  CDS            PuroR: puromycin N-acetyltransferase; pac from Streptomyces alboniger; confers resistance to puromycin
   4970..5091    +  LTR            3' LTR (ΔU3) (fragment): self-inactivating 3' long terminal repeat (LTR) from Moloney murine leukemia virus
   5092..5561    +  LTR            LTR: long terminal repeat from Moloney murine leukemia virus
   5627..5679    -  CDS            lacI (fragment): lac repressor; lacI; The lac repressor binds to the lac operator to inhibit transcription in E. coli. This inhibition can be relieved by adding lactose or isopropyl-β-D-thiogalactopyranoside (IPTG).
   5862..6450    -  rep_origin     ori: high-copy-number ColE1/pMB1/pBR322/pUC origin of replication
   6614..7474    -  CDS            AmpR: β-lactamase; bla; confers resistance to ampicillin, carbenicillin, and related antibiotics
   7475..7579    -  promoter       AmpR promoter: bla
>Addgene plasmid #192811 | pMRX-IP-3xFLAG-NCOA4 (dIDR2) | addgene full sequence | sequence record 379062 | Addgene NGS Result
GACATTGATTATTGACTAGTTATTAATAGTAATCAATTACGGGGTCATTAGTTCATAGCCCATATATGGA
GTTCCGCGTTACATAACTTACGGTAAATGGCCCGCCTGGCTGACCGCCCAACGACCCCCGCCCATTGACG
TCAATAATGACGTATGTTCCCATAGTAACGCCAATAGGGACTTTCCATTGACGTCAATGGGTGGAGTATT
TACGGTAAACTGCCCACTTGGCAGTACATCAAGTGTATCATATGCCAAGTACGCCCCCTATTGACGTCAA
TGACGGTAAATGGCCCGCCTGGCATTATGCCCAGTACATGACCTTATGGGACTTTCCTACTTGGCAGTAC
ATCTACGTATTAGTCATCGCTATTACCATGCTAGAGAACCATCAGATGTTTCCAGGGTGCCCCAAGGACC
TGAAATGACCCTGTGCCTTATTTGAACTAACCAATCAGTTCGCTTCTCGCTTCTGTTCGCGCGCTTCTGC
TCCCCGAGCTCAATAAAAGAGCCCACAACCCCTCACTCGGCGCGCCAGTCCTCCGATTGACTGAGTCGCC
CGGGTACCCGTGTATCCAATAAACCCTCTTGCAGTTGCATCCGACTTGTGGTCTCGCTGTTCCTTGGGAG
GGTCTCCTCTGAGTGATTGACTACCCGTCAGCGGGGGTCTTTCATTTGGGGGCTCGTCCGGGATCGGGAG
ACCCCTGCCCAGGGACCACCGACCCACCACCGGGAGGTAAGCTGGCCAGCAACTTATCTGTGTCTGTCCG
ATTGTCTAGTGTCTATGACTGATTTTATGCGCCTGCGTCGGTACTAGTTAGCTAACTAGCTCTGTATCTG
GCGGACCCGTGGTGGAACTGACGAGTTCGGAACACCCGGCCGCAACCCTGGGAGACGTCCCAGGGACTTC
GGGGGCCGTTTTTGTGGCCCGACCTGAGTCCAAAAATCCCGATCGTTTTGGACTCTTTGGTGCACCCCCC
TTAGAGGAGGGATATGTGGTTCTGGTAGGAGACGAGAACCTAAAACAGTTCCCGCCTCCGTCTGAATTTT
TGCTTTCGGTTTGGGACCGAAGCCGCGCCGCGCGTCTTGTCTGCTGCAGCATCGTTCTGTGTTGTCTCTG
TCTGACTGTGTTTCTGTATTTGTCTGAAAATATGGGCCCGGGCCAGACTGTTACCACTCCCTTAAGTTTG
ACCTTAGGTCACTGGAAAGATGTCGAGCGGATCGCTCACAACCAGTCGGTAGATGTCAAGAAGAGACGTT
GGGTTACCTTCTGCTCTGCAGAATGGCCAACCTTTAACGTCGGATGGCCGCGAGACGGCACCTTTAACCG
AGACCTCATCACCCAGGTTAAGATCAAGGTCTTTTCACCTGGCCCGCATGGACACCCAGACCAGGTCCCC
TACATCGTGACCTGGGAAGCCTTGGCTTTTGACCCCCCTCCCTGGGTCAAGCCCTTTGTACACCCTAAGC
CTCCGCCTCCTCTTCCTCCATCCGCCCCGTCTCTCCCCCTTGAACCTCCTCGTTCGACCCCGCCTCGATC
CTCCCTTTATCCAGCCCTCACTCCTTCTCTAGGCGCCCCCATATGGCCATATGAGATCTTATATGGGGCA
CCCCCGCCCCTTGTAAACTTCCCTGACCCTGACATGACAAGAGTTACTAACAGCCCCTCTCTCCAAGCTC
ACTTACAGGCTCTCTACTTAGTCCAGCACGAAGTCTGGAGACCTCTGGCGGCAGCCTACCAAGAACAACT
GGACCGACCGGTGGTACCTCACCCTTACCGAGTCGGCGACACAGTGTGGGTCCGCCGACACCAGACTAAG
AACCTAGAACCTCGCTGGAAAGGACCTTACACAGTCCTGCTGACCACCCCCACCGCCCTCAAAGTAGACG
GCATCGCAGCTTGGATACACGCCGCCCACGTGAAGGCTGCCGACCCCGGGGGTGGACCATCCTCTAGACT
GCCGGATCTGCCATCGATATAAAGCTTGCCACCATGGACTACAAAGACCATGACGGTGATTATAAAGATC
ATGACATCGACTACAAGGATGACGATGACAAGGGTTCAGGCTCGGGATCCGGGAATTCGAATACCTTCCA
AGACCAGAGTGGCAGCTCCAGTAATAGAGAACCCCTTTTGAGGTGTAGTGATGCACGGAGGGACTTGGAG
CTTGCTATTGGTGGAGTTCTCCGGGCTGAACAGCAAATTAAAGATAACTTGCGAGAGGTCAAAGCTCAGA
TTCACAGTTGCATAAGCCGTCACCTGGAATGTCTTAGAAGCCGTGAGGTATGGCTGTATGAACAGGTGGA
CCTTATTTATCAGCTTAAAGAGGAGACACTTCAACAGCAGGCTCAGCAGCTCTACTCGTTATTGGGCCAG
TTCAATTGTCTTACTCATCAACTGGAGTGTACCCAAAACAAAGATCTAGCCAATCAAGTCTCTGTGTGCC
TGGAGAGACTGGGCAGTTTGACCCTTAAGCCTGAAGATTCAACTGTCCTGCTCTTTGAAGCTGACACAAT
TACTCTGCGCCAGACCATCACCACATTTGGGTCTCTCAAAACCATTCAAATTCCTGAGCACTTGATGGCT
CATGCTAGTTCAGCAAATATTGGGCCCTTCCTGGAGAAGAGAGGCTGTATCTCCATGCCAGAGCAGAAGT
CAGCATCCGGTATTGTAGCTGTCCCTTTCAGCGAATGGCTCCTTGGAAGCAAACCTGCCAGTGGTTATCA
AGCTCCTTACATACCCAGCACCGACCCCCAGGACTGGCTTACCCAAAAGCAGACCTTGGAGAACAGTCAG
ACTTCTTCCAGAGCCTGCAATTTCTTCAATAATGTCGGGGGAAACCTAAAGGGCTTAGAAAACTGGCTCC
TCAAGAGTGAAAAATCAAGTTATCAAAAGTGTAACAGCCATTCCACTACTAGTTCTTTCTCCATTGAAAT
GGAAAAGGTTGGAGATCAAGAGCTTCCTGATCAAGATGAGATGGACCTATCAGATTGGCTAGTGACTCCC
CAGGAATCCCATAAGCTGCGGAAGCCTGAGAATGGCAGTCGTGAAACTTCTGAAAAATTCAAATTATTGT
TCCAGTCCTATAATGTGAATGATTGGCTTGTCAAGACTGACTCCTGTACCAACTGTCAGGGAAACCAGCC
CAAAGGTGTGGAGATTGAAAACCTGGGCAATCTGAAGTGCCTGAATGACCACTTGGAGGCCAAGAAACCA
TTGTCCACCCCCAGCATGGTTACAGAGGATTGGCTTGTCCAGAACCATCAG
[120 nt withheld, positions 3272-3391]
GGATCCTGGTGTTCCTTTAACACAGCTGACTGGGTCCTGCCAGGAAAGAAGATGGGCAACCTCAGCCAGT
TATCTTCTGGAGAAGACAAGTGGCTGCTTCGAAAGAAGGCCCAGGAAGTATTACTTAATTCACCTCTACA
GGAGGAACATAACTTCCCCCCAGACCATTATGGCCTCCCTGCAGTTTGTGATCTCTTTGCCTGTATGCAG
CTTAAAGTTGATAAAGAGAAGTGGTTATATCGAACTCCTCTACAGATGTAGCTCGAGAGCGGCCGCTACG
TAAATTCCGCCCCCCCCCCTAACGTTACTGGCCGAAGCCGCTTGGAATAAGGCCGGTGTGCGTTTGTCTA
TATGTTATTTTCCACCATATTGCCGTCTTTTGGCAATGTGAGGGCCCGGAAACCTGGCCCTGTCTTCTTG
ACGAGCATTCCTAGGGGTCTTTCCCCTCTCGCCAAAGGAATGCAAGGTCTGTTGAATGTCGTGAAGGAAG
CAGTTCCTCTGGAAGTTTCTTGAAGACAAACAACGTCTGTAGCGACCCTTTGCAGGCAGCGGAACCCCCC
ACCTGGCGACAGGTGCCTCTGCGGCCAAAAGCCACGTGTATAAGATACACCTGCAAAGGCGGCACAACCC
CAGTGCCACGTTGTGAGTTGGATAGTTGTGGAAAGAGTCAAATGGCTCTCCTCAAGCGTATTCAACAAGG
GGCTGAAGGATGCCCAGAAGGTACCCCATTGTATGGGATCTGATCTGGGGCCTCGGTGCACATGCTTTAC
ATGTGTTTAGTCGAGGTTAAAAAAACGTCTAGGCCCCCCGAACCACGGGGACGTGGTTTTCCTTTGAAAA
ACACGATGATAATATGGCCACAACCGTCGACATGACCGAGTACAAGCCCACGGTGCGCCTCGCCACCCGC
GACGACGTCCCCCGGGCCGTACGCACCCTCGCCGCCGCGTTCGCCGACTACCCCGCCACGCGCCACACCG
TCGACCCGGACCGCCACATCGAGCGGGTCACCGAGCTGCAAGAACTCTTCCTCACGCGCGTCGGGCTCGA
CATCGGCAAGGTGTGGGTCGCGGACGACGGCGCCGCGGTGGCGGTCTGGACCACGCCGGAGAGCGTCGAA
GCGGGGGCGGTGTTCGCCGAGATCGGCCCGCGCATGGCCGAGTTGAGCGGTTCCCGGCTGGCCGCGCAGC
AACAGATGGAAGGCCTCCTGGCGCCGCACCGGCCCAAGGAGCCCGCGTGGTTCCTGGCCACCGTCGGCGT
CTCGCCCGACCACCAGGGCAAGGGTCTGGGCAGCGCCGTCGTGCTCCCCGGAGTGGAGGCGGCCGAGCGC
GCCGGGGTGCCCGCCTTCCTGGAGACCTCCGCGCCCCGCAACCTCCCCTTCTACGAGCGGCTCGGCTTCA
CCGTCACCGCCGACGTCGAGGTGCCCGAAGGACCGCGCACCTGGTGCATGACCCGCAAGCCCGGTGCCTG
AGTCGACCGCCCGCCCCACGACCCGCAGCGCCCGACCGAAAGGAGCGCACGACCCCATGGCTCGACGATA
AAATAAAAGATTTTATTTAGTCTCCAGAAAAAGGGGGGAATGAAAGACCCCACCTGTAGGTTTGGCAAGC
TAGCTTAAGTAACGCCATTTTGCAAGGCATGGAAAAATACATAACTGAGAATAGAGAAGTTCAGATCAAG
GTCAGGAACAGATGGAACAGCTGAATATGGGCCAAACAGGATATCTGTGGTAAGCAGTTCCTGCCCCGGC
TCAGGGCCAAGAACAGATGGAACAGCTGAATATGGGCCAAACAGGATATCTGTGGTAAGCAGTTCCTGCC
CCGGCTCAGGGCCAAGAACAGATGGTCCCCAGATGCGGTCCAGCCCTCAGCAGTTTCTAGAGAACCATCA
GATGTTTCCAGGGTGCCCCAAGGACCTGAAATGACCCTGTGCCTTATTTGAACTAACCAATCAGTTCGCT
TCTCGCTTCTGTTCGCGCGCTTCTGCTCCCCGAGCTCAATAAAAGAGCCCACAACCCCTCACTCGGGGCG
CCAGTCCTCCGATTGACTGAGTCGCCCGGGTACCCGTGTATCCAATAAACCCTCTTGCAGTTGCATCCGA
CTTGTGGTCTCGCTGTTCCTTGGGAGGGTCTCCTCTGAGTGATTGACTACCCGTCAGCGGGGGTCTTTCA
CATGCAGCATGTATCAAAATTAATTTGGTTTTTTTTCTTAAGTATTTACATTAAATGGCCATAGTTGCAT
TAATGAATCGGCCAACGCGCGGGGAGAGGCGGTTTGCGTATTGGGCGCTCTTCCGCTTCCTCGCTCACTG
ACTCGCTGCGCTCGGTCGTTCGGCTGCGGCGAGCGGTATCAGCTCACTCAAAGGCGGTAATACGGTTATC
CACAGAATCAGGGGATAACGCAGGAAAGAACATGTGAGCAAAAGGCCAGCAAAAGGCCAGGAACCGTAAA
AAGGCCGCGTTGCTGGCGTTTTTCCATAGGCTCCGCCCCCCTGACGAGCATCACAAAAATCGACGCTCAA
GTCAGAGGTGGCGAAACCCGACAGGACTATAAAGATACCAGGCGTTTCCCCCTGGAAGCTCCCTCGTGCG
CTCTCCTGTTCCGACCCTGCCGCTTACCGGATACCTGTCCGCCTTTCTCCCTTCGGGAAGCGTGGCGCTT
TCTCATAGCTCACGCTGTAGGTATCTCAGTTCGGTGTAGGTCGTTCGCTCCAAGCTGGGCTGTGTGCACG
AACCCCCCGTTCAGCCCGACCGCTGCGCCTTATCCGGTAACTATCGTCTTGAGTCCAACCCGGTAAGACA
CGACTTATCGCCACTGGCAGCAGCCACTGGTAACAGGATTAGCAGAGCGAGGTATGTAGGCGGTGCTACA
GAGTTCTTGAAGTGGTGGCCTAACTACGGCTACACTAGAAGAACAGTATTTGGTATCTGCGCTCTGCTGA
AGCCAGTTACCTTCGGAAAAAGAGTTGGTAGCTCTTGATCCGGCAAACAAACCACCGCTGGTAGCGGTGG
TTTTTTTGTTTGCAAGCAGCAGATTACGCGCAGAAAAAAAGGATCTCAAGAAGATCCTTTGATCTTTTCT
ACGGGGTCTGACGCTCAGTGGAACGAAAACTCACGTTAAGGGATTTTGGTCATGAGATTATCAAAAAGGA
TCTTCACCTAGATCCTTTTGCGGCCGGCCGCAAATCAATCTAAAGTATATATGAGTAAACTTGGTCTGAC
AGTTACCAATGCTTAATCAGTGAGGCACCTATCTCAGCGATCTGTCTATTTCGTTCATCCATAGTTGCCT
GACTCCCCGTCGTGTAGATAACTACGATACGGGAGGGCTTACCATCTGGCCCCAGTGCTGCAATGATACC
GCGAGACCCACGCTCACCGGCTCCAGATTTATCAGCAATAAACCAGCCAGCCGGAAGGGCCGAGCGCAGA
AGTGGTCCTGCAACTTTATCCGCCTCCATCCAGTCTATTAATTGTTGCCGGGAAGCTAGAGTAAGTAGTT
CGCCAGTTAATAGTTTGCGCAACGTTGTTGCCATTGCTACAGGCATCGTGGTGTCACGCTCGTCGTTTGG
TATGGCTTCATTCAGCTCCGGTTCCCAACGATCAAGGCGAGTTACATGATCCCCCATGTTGTGCAAAAAA
GCGGTTAGCTCCTTCGGTCCTCCGATCGTTGTCAGAAGTAAGTTGGCCGCAGTGTTATCACTCATGGTTA
TGGCAGCACTGCATAATTCTCTTACTGTCATGCCATCCGTAAGATGCTTTTCTGTGACTGGTGAGTACTC
AACCAAGTCATTCTGAGAATAGTGTATGCGGCGACCGAGTTGCTCTTGCCCGGCGTCAACACGGGATAAT
ACCGCGCCACATAGCAGAACTTTAAAAGTGCTCATCATTGGAAAACGTTCTTCGGGGCGAAAACTCTCAA
GGATCTTACCGCTGTTGAGATCCAGTTCGATGTAACCCACTCGTGCACCCAACTGATCTTCAGCATCTTT
TACTTTCACCAGCGTTTCTGGGTGAGCAAAAACAGGAAGGCAAAATGCCGCAAAAAAGGGAATAAGGGCG
ACACGGAAATGTTGAATACTCATACTCTTCCTTTTTCAATATTATTGAAGCATTTATCAGGGTTATTGTC
TCATGAGCGGATACATATTTGAATGTATTTAGAAAAATAAACAAATAGGGGTTCCGCGCACATTTCCCCG
AAAAGTGCCACCTGACGTCTAAGAAACCATTATTATCATGACATTAACCTATAAAAATAGGCGTATCACG
AGGCCCTTTCGTCTTCACTATAGGAGCTTGGCCCATTGCATACGTTGTATCCATATCATAATATGTACAT
TTATATTGGCTCATGTCCAACATTACCGCCATGTT
